>Addgene plasmid #227160 | pCS2+8-CYP2A6(C82A)-flag-tev-halo-his | addgene full sequence | sequence record 458995 | Addgene NGS Result
CGCCATTCTGCCTGGGGACGTCGGAGCAAGCTTGATTTAGGTGACACTATAGAATACAAGCTACTTGTTC
TTTTTGCAGGATCCACTAGTGGCGCGCCATTAATTAAAGGCCGGCCAGCGATCGCCGGACCCACCATGCT
GGCCTCAGGGATGCTTCTGGTGGCCTTGCTGGTCTGCCTGACTGTGATGGTCTTGATGTCTGTTTGGCAG
CAGAGGAAGAGCAAGGGGAAGCTGCCTCCGGGACCCACCCCATTGCCCTTCATTGGAAACTACCTGCAAC
TGAACACAGAGCAGATGTACAACTCCCTCATGAAGATCAGTGAGCGCTATGGCCCCGTGTTCACCATTCA
CTTGGGGCCCCGGCGGGTCGTGGTGCTGGCTGGACATGATGCCGTCAGGGAGGCTCTGGTGGACCAGGCT
GAGGAGTTCAGCGGGCGAGGCGAGCAAGCCACCTTCGACTGGGTCTTCAAAGGCTATGGCGTGGTATTCA
GCAACGGGGAGCGCGCCAAGCAGCTCCGGCGCTTCTCCATCGCCACCCTGCGGGACTTCGGGGTGGGCAA
GCGAGGCATCGAGGAGCGCATCCAGGAGGAGGCGGGCTTCCTCATCGACGCCCTCCGGGGCACTGGCGGC
GCCAATATCGATCCCACCTTCTTCCTGAGCCGCACAGTCTCCAATGTCATCAGCTCCATTGTCTTTGGGG
ACCGCTTTGACTATAAGGACAAAGAGTTCCTGTCACTGTTGCGCATGATGCTAGGAATCTTCCAGTTCAC
GTCAACCTCCACGGGGCAGCTCTATGAGATGTTCTCTTCGGTGATGAAACACCTGCCAGGACCACAGCAA
CAGGCCTTTCAGTTGCTGCAAGGGCTGGAGGACTTCATAGCCAAGAAGGTGGAGCACAACCAGCGTACGC
TGGATCCCAATTCCCCACGGGACTTCATTGACTCCTTTCTCATCCGCATGCAGGAGGAGGAGAAGAACCC
CAACACGGAGTTCTACTTGAAAAACCTGGTGATGACCACGTTGAACCTCTTCATTGGGGGCACCGAGACC
GTCAGCACCACCCTGCGCTATGGCTTCTTGCTGCTCATGAAGCACCCAGAGGTGGAGGCCAAGGTCCATG
AGGAGATTGACAGAGTGATCGGCAAGAACCGGCAGCCCAAGTTTGAGGACCGGGCCAAGATGCCCTACAT
GGAGGCAGTGATCCACGAGATCCAAAGATTTGGAGACGTGATCCCCATGAGTTTGGCCCGCAGAGTCAAA
AAGGACACCAAGTTTCGGGATTTCTTCCTCCCTAAGGGCACCGAAGTGTACCCTATGCTGGGCTCTGTGC
TGAGAGACCCCAGTTTCTTCTCCAACCCCCAGGACTTCAATCCCCAGCATTTCCTGAATGAGAAGGGGCA
GTTTAAGAAGAGTGATGCTTTTGTGCCCTTTTCCATCGGAAAGCGGAACTGTTTCGGAGAAGGCCTGGCC
AGAATGGAGCTCTTTCTCTTCTTCACCACCGTCATGCAGAACTTCCGCCTCAAGTCCTCCCAGTCACCTA
AGGACATTGACGTGTCCCCCAAACACGTGGGCTTTGCCACGATCCCACGAAACTACACCATGAGCTTCCT
GCCCCGCTCAGGGGATTATAAAGACGATGACGACAAGTCAGGGGAAAACTTGTATTTCCAGGGCTCAGGG
ATGGCAGAAATCGGTACTGGCTTTCCATTCGACCCCCATTATGTGGAAGTCCTGGGCGAGCGCATGCACT
ACGTCGATGTTGGTCCGCGCGATGGCACCCCTGTGCTGTTCCTGCACGGTAACCCGACCTCCTCCTACGT
GTGGCGCAACATCATCCCGCATGTTGCACCGACCCATCGCTGCATTGCTCCAGACCTGATCGGTATGGGC
AAATCCGACAAACCAGACCTGGGTTATTTCTTCGACGACCACGTCCGCTTCATGGATGCCTTCATCGAAG
CCCTGGGTCTGGAAGAGGTCGTCCTGGTCATTCACGACTGGGGCTCCGCTCTGGGTTTCCACTGGGCCAA
GCGCAATCCAGAGCGCGTCAAAGGTATTGCATTTATGGAGTTCATCCGCCCTATCCCGACCTGGGACGAA
TGGCCAGAATTTGCCCGCGAGACCTTCCAGGCCTTCCGCACCACCGACGTCGGCCGCAAGCTGATCATCG
ATCAGAACGTTTTTATCGAGGGTACGCTGCCGATGGGTGTCGTCCGCCCGCTGACTGAAGTCGAGATGGA
CCATTACCGCGAGCCGTTCCTGAATCCTGTTGACCGCGAGCCACTGTGGCGCTTCCCAAACGAGCTGCCA
ATCGCCGGTGAGCCAGCGAACATCGTCGCGCTGGTCGAAGAATACATGGACTGGCTGCACCAGTCCCCTG
TCCCGAAGCTGCTGTTCTGGGGCACCCCAGGCGTTCTGATCCCACCGGCCGAAGCCGCTCGCCTGGCCAA
AAGCCTGCCTAACTGCAAGGCTGTGGACATCGGCCCGGGTCTGAATCTGCTGCAAGAAGACAACCCGGAC
CTGATCGGCAGCGAGATCGCGCGCTGGCTGTCGACGCTCGAGATTTCCGGCGGCAGCAGCCATCATCATC
ATCATCATGGGTCAGGGTAATAATCGAATTCAAGGCCTCTCGAGCCTCTAGAACTATAGTGAGTCGTATT
ACGTAGATCCAGACATGATAAGATACATTGATGAGTTTGGACAAACCACAACTAGAATGCAGTGAAAAAA
ATGCTTTATTTGTGAAATTTGTGATGCTATTGCTTTATTTGTAACCATTATAAGCTGCAATAAACAAGTT
AACAACAACAATTGCATTCATTTTATGTTTCAGGTTCAGGGGGAGGTGTGGGAGGTTTTTTAATTCGCGG
CCGCGGCGCCAATGCATTGGGCCCGGTACCCAGCTTTTGTTCCCTTTAGTGAGGGTTAATTGCGCGCTTG
GCGTAATCATGGTCATAGCTGTTTCCTGTGTGAAATTGTTATCCGCTCACAATTCCACACAACATACGAG
CCGGGAGCATAAAGTGTAAAGCCTGGGGTGCCTAATGAGTGAGCTAACTCACATTAATTGCGTTGCGCTC
ACTGCCCGCTTTCCAGTCGGGAAACCTGTCGTGCCAGCTGCATTAATGAATCGGCCAACGCGCGGGGAGA
GGCGGTTTGCGTATTGGGCGCTCTTCCGCTTCCTCGCTCACTGACTCGCTGCGCTCGGTCGTTCGGCTGC
GGCGAGCGGTATCAGCTCACTCAAAGGCGGTAATACGGTTATCCACAGAATCAGGGGATAACGCAGGAAA
GAACATGTGAGCAAAAGGCCAGCAAAAGGCCAGGAACCGTAAAAAGGCCGCGTTGCTGGCGTTTTTCCAT
AGGCTCCGCCCCCCTGACGAGCATCACAAAAATCGACGCTCAAGTCAGAGGTGGCGAAACCCGACAGGAC
TATAAAGATACCAGGCGTTTCCCCCTGGAAGCTCCCTCGTGCGCTCTCCTGTTCCGACCCTGCCGCTTAC
CGGATACCTGTCCGCCTTTCTCCCTTCGGGAAGCGTGGCGCTTTCTCATAGCTCACGCTGTAGGTATCTC
AGTTCGGTGTAGGTCGTTCGCTCCAAGCTGGGCTGTGTGCACGAACCCCCCGTTCAGCCCGACCGCTGCG
CCTTATCCGGTAACTATCGTCTTGAGTCCAACCCGGTAAGACACGACTTATCGCCACTGGCAGCAGCCAC
TGGTAACAGGATTAGCAGAGCGAGGTATGTAGGCGGTGCTACAGAGTTCTTGAAGTGGTGGCCTAACTAC
GGCTACACTAGAAGAACAGTATTTGGTATCTGCGCTCTGCTGAAGCCAGTTACCTTCGGAAAAAGAGTTG
GTAGCTCTTGATCCGGCAAACAAACCACCGCTGGTAGCGGTGGTTTTTTTGTTTGCAAGCAGCAGATTAC
GCGCAGAAAAAAAGGATCTCAAGAAGATCCTTTGATCTTTTCTACGGGGTCTGACGCTCAGTGGAACGAA
AACTCACGTTAAGGGATTTTGGTCATGAGATTATCAAAAAGGATCTTCACCTAGATCCTTTTAAATTAAA
AATGAAGTTTTAAATCAATCTAAAGTATATATGAGTAAACTTGGTCTGACAGTTACCAATGCTTAATCAG
TGAGGCACCTATCTCAGCGATCTGTCTATTTCGTTCATCCATAGTTGCCTGACTCCCCGTCGTGTAGATA
ACTACGATACGGGAGGGCTTACCATCTGGCCCCAGTGCTGCAATGATACCGCGAGACCCACGCTCACCGG
CTCCAGATTTATCAGCAATAAACCAGCCAGCCGGAAGGGCCGAGCGCAGAAGTGGTCCTGCAACTTTATC
CGCCTCCATCCAGTCTATTAATTGTTGCCGGGAAGCTAGAGTAAGTAGTTCGCCAGTTAATAGTTTGCGC
AACGTTGTTGCCATTGCTACAGGCATCGTGGTGTCACGCTCGTCGTTTGGTATGGCTTCATTCAGCTCCG
GTTCCCAACGATCAAGGCGAGTTACATGATCCCCCATGTTGTGCAAAAAAGCGGTTAGCTCCTTCGGTCC
TCCGATCGTTGTCAGAAGTAAGTTGGCCGCAGTGTTATCACTCATGGTTATGGCAGCACTGCATAATTCT
CTTACTGTCATGCCATCCGTAAGATGCTTTTCTGTGACTGGTGAGTACTCAACCAAGTCATTCTGAGAAT
AGTGTATGCGGCGACCGAGTTGCTCTTGCCCGGCGTCAATACGGGATAATACCGCGCCACATAGCAGAAC
TTTAAAAGTGCTCATCATTGGAAAACGTTCTTCGGGGCGAAAACTCTCAAGGATCTTACCGCTGTTGAGA
TCCAGTTCGATGTAACCCACTCGTGCACCCAACTGATCTTCAGCATCTTTTACTTTCACCAGCGTTTCTG
GGTGAGCAAAAACAGGAAGGCAAAATGCCGCAAAAAAGGGAATAAGGGCGACACGGAAATGTTGAATACT
CATACTCTTCCTTTTTCAATATTATTGAAGCATTTATCAGGGTTATTGTCTCATGAGCGGATACATATTT
GAATGTATTTAGAAAAATAAACAAATAGGGGTTCCGCGCACATTTCCCCGAAAAGTGCCACCTAAATTGT
AAGCGTTAATATTTTGTTAAAATTCGCGTTAAATTTTTGTTAAATCAGCTCATTTTTTAACCAATAGGCC
GAAATCGGCAAAATCCCTTATAAATCAAAAGAATAGACCGAGATAGGGT
[37 nt withheld, positions 5230-5266]
AAAGAACGTGGACTCCAACGTCAAAGG
[49 nt withheld, positions 5294-5342]
T
[91 nt withheld, positions 5344-5434]
G
[124 nt withheld, positions 5436-5559]
CCCATTCGCCATTCAGGCTGCGCAACTGTTGGGAAGGGCGATCGGTGCGGGCCTCTTCGCTATTACGCCA
GTCGACCGCCAATTCAATATGGCGTATATGGACTCATGCCAATTCAATATGGTGGATCTGGACCTGTGCC
AATTCAATATGGCGTATATGGACTCGTGCCAATTCAATATGGTGGATCTGGACCCCAGCCAATTCAATAT
GGCGGACTTGGCACCATGCCAATTCAATATGGCGGACCTGGCACTGTGCCAACTGGGGAGGGGTCTACTT
GGCACGGTGCCAAGTTTGAGGAGGGGTCTTGGCCCTGTGCCAAGTCCGCCATATTGAATTGGCATGGTGC
CAATAATGGCGGCCATATTGGCTATATGCCAGGATCAATATATAGGCAATATCCAATATGGCCCTATGCC
AATATGGCTATTGGCCAGGTTCAATACTATGTATTGGCCCTATGCCATATAGTATTCCATATATGGGTTT
TCCTATTGACGTAGATAGCCCCTCCCAATGGGCGGTCCCATATACCATATATGGGGCTTCCTAATACCGC
CCATAGCCACTCCCCCATTGACGTCAATGGTCTCTATATATGGTCTTTCCTATTGACGTCATATGGGCGG
TCCTATTGACGTATATGGCGCCTCCCCCATTGACGTCAATTACGGTAAATGGCCCGCCTGGCTCAATGCC
CATTGACGTCAATAGGACCACCCACCATTGACGTCAATGGGATGGCTCATTGCCCATTCATATCCGTTCT
CACGCCCCCTATTGACGTCAATGACGGTAAATGGCCCACTTGGCAGTACATCAATATCTATTAATAGTAA
CTTGGCAAGTACATTACTATTGGAAGTACGCCAGGGTACATTGGCAGTACTCCCATTGACGTCAATGGCG
GTAAATGGCCCGCGATGGCTGCCAAGTACATCCCCATTGACGTCAATGGGGAGGGGCAATGACGCAAATG
GGCGTTCCATTGACGTAAATGGGCGGTAGGCGTGCCTAATGGGAGGTCTATATAAGCAATGCTCGTTTAG
GGAAC
Features (pLannotate 1.2.2; 17 found; start..end, strand, type, name):
     35..53      +  promoter       SP6 promoter: promoter for bacteriophage SP6 RNA polymerase
    136..1617    +  CDS            CYP2A6: CP2A6_HUMAN - Also known as CYP2A3. Experimental evidence at protein level: Swiss-Prot protein existence level 1. Exhibits a high coumarin 7-hydroxylase activity. Can act in the hydroxylation of the anti-cancer drugs cyclophosphamide and ifosphamide. Competent in the metabolic activation of aflatoxin B1. Constitutes the major nicotine C-oxidase. Acts as a 1,4-cineole 2-exo- monooxygenase. Possesses low phenacetin O-deethylation activity. From Homo sapiens (Human).
   1681..2571    +  CDS            HaloTag®: modified bacterial dehalogenase that forms covalent bonds with chloroalkane derivatives
   2581..2600    +  CDS            capTEV™ (fragment): composite tag for in vivo biotinylation, TEV protease cleavage, and 6xHis tagging
   2644..2661    -  promoter       T7 promoter (fragment): promoter for bacteriophage T7 RNA polymerase
   2666..2800    -  polyA_signal   SV40 poly(A) signal: SV40 polyadenylation signal
   2913..2931    -  promoter       T3 promoter: promoter for bacteriophage T3 RNA polymerase
   2976..2992    -  protein_bind   lac operator: The lac repressor binds to the lac operator to inhibit transcription in E. coli. This inhibition can be relieved by adding lactose or isopropyl-β-D-thiogalactopyranoside (IPTG). lac repressor encoded by lacI
   3000..3030    -  promoter       lac promoter: promoter for the E. coli lac operon
   3045..3066    -  protein_bind   CAP binding site: CAP binding activates transcription in the presence of cAMP. E. coli catabolite activator protein
   3079..3171    -  CDS            lacI (fragment): lac repressor; lacI; The lac repressor binds to the lac operator to inhibit transcription in E. coli. This inhibition can be relieved by adding lactose or isopropyl-β-D-thiogalactopyranoside (IPTG).
   3354..3942    -  rep_origin     ori: high-copy-number ColE1/pMB1/pBR322/pUC origin of replication
   4113..4973    -  CDS            AmpR: β-lactamase; bla; confers resistance to ampicillin, carbenicillin, and related antibiotics
   4974..5078    -  promoter       AmpR promoter: bla
   5131..5559    -  rep_origin     f1 ori (sequence partly withheld): f1 bacteriophage origin of replication; arrow indicates direction of (+) strand synthesis
   5564..5630    -  CDS            lacZα (fragment): LacZα fragment of β-galactosidase; lacZ fragment
   5637..6614    +  promoter       CMV IE94 promoter: enhancer/promoter region of simian cytomegalovirus major immediate early transcription unit IE94
