[The description below was written by a language model from this plasmid's Addgene catalogue record and pLannotate feature annotations shown in this document.]
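Description:
pCS2+8-CYP2A6(C82A)-flag-tev-halo-his is a mammalian expression plasmid of about 6.6 kb built on the pCS2+8 backbone. It carries human cytochrome P450 2A6 with cysteine 82 changed to alanine. It is maintained in E. coli as a high-copy plasmid through a ColE1/pUC-type origin, with ampicillin selection from the β-lactamase gene. An f1 origin is also present, along with backbone remnants such as lac promoter/operator elements and lacZα and lacI fragments.

The CYP2A6 open reading frame lies downstream of the simian CMV IE94 enhancer/promoter, which drives transcription in mammalian cells. An SP6 promoter sits between the CMV promoter and the coding sequence, so capped mRNA can also be made by in vitro transcription. An SV40 polyadenylation signal follows the cassette, and T7 and T3 promoters flank that region in the reverse orientation.

According to the catalogue entry and the plasmid name, the enzyme is fused at its C terminus to a Flag epitope, a TEV protease site, HaloTag and a His6 tag. The automated annotation explicitly identifies only HaloTag and a short downstream fragment matching a TEV/6xHis composite tag. The Flag and TEV elements presumably occupy the unannotated linker between CYP2A6 and HaloTag.

HaloTag is a modified dehalogenase that bonds covalently to chloroalkane ligands. In T-REX experiments this anchors a ligand-linked electrophile precursor next to the fused protein, so that a reactive electrophilic species is delivered to it locally. The record states that the C82A mutant has reduced ability to sense such electrophiles, which suggests a role as a sensing-impaired comparison for the wild-type protein.
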