Addgene plasmid #227160: pCS2+8-CYP2A6(C82A)-flag-tev-halo-his
Purpose: For T-REX experiments of CYP2A6 C82A mutant. Less sensing ability to reactive electrophilic species (RES).
Depositing lab: Yimon Aye. Depositing organization: Swiss Federal Institute of Technology (EPFL). Publication: Organ-specific electrophile responsivity mapping in live C. elegans. Liu J, Kulkarni A, Gao YQ, Urul DA, Hamelin R, Novotny BA, Long MJC, Aye Y. Cell. 2024 Dec 26;187(26):7450-7469.e29. doi: 10.1016/j.cell.2024.10.014. Epub 2024 Nov 5. PubMed 39504959.
Backbone
  Vector backbone: pCS2+8
  Backbone size w/o insert (bp): 4134
  Total vector size (bp): 6617
  Vector type: Mammalian Expression
Growth in bacteria
  Bacterial resistance: Ampicillin, 100 μg/mL
  Growth temperature: 37°C
  Growth strain: DH5alpha
  Copy number: High Copy
Gene/Insert
  Gene/Insert name: CYP2A6 (alt name: Cytochrome P450 2A6)
  Species: H. sapiens (human)
  Mutation: changed cysteine 82 to alanine
  GenBank ID: NM_000762.6
  Entrez Gene: CYP2A6 (a.k.a. CPA6, CYP2A, CYP2A3, CYPIIA6, P450C2A, P450PB)
  Promoter: CMV and SP6
  Tag / fusion protein: Flag (C terminal on insert); HaloTag (C terminal on insert); His6 (C terminal on insert)
  Cloning method: Ligation Independent Cloning
  Sequencing primers: 5′ CMV forward or SP6 forward; 3′ M13 reverse
Terms and licenses: Academic/Nonprofit Terms; Industry Terms: Not Available to Industry
How to cite: pCS2+8-CYP2A6(C82A)-flag-tev-halo-his was a gift from Yimon Aye (Addgene plasmid # 227160 ; http://n2t.net/addgene:227160 ; RRID:Addgene_227160)
